Addgene plasmid #29661: pET His6 Gamma crystallin TEV LIC cloning vector (1X)
Purpose: (Empty Backbone)
Depositing lab: Scott Gradia. Depositing organization: University of California, Berkeley.
Backbone
  Vector backbone: pET
  Backbone size (bp): 5895
  Vector type: Bacterial Expression
  Tag / fusion protein: 6xHis (N terminal on backbone); Gamma-crystallin (N terminal on backbone); TEV cleavage site (N terminal on backbone)
Growth in bacteria
  Bacterial resistance: Kanamycin, 50 μg/mL
  Growth temperature: 37°C
  Growth strain: DH5alpha
  Copy number: Low Copy
Gene/Insert
  Gene/Insert name: None
  Tag / fusion protein: His6-Gamma crystallin-TEV (N terminal on backbone)
  Cloning method: Restriction Enzyme; 5′ cloning site LIC tag (destroyed during cloning); 3′ cloning site LIC tag (destroyed during cloning)
  Sequencing primers: 5′ Gamma crystallin forward; 3′ T7 reverse
Terms and licenses: Academic/Nonprofit Terms; Industry Terms: Not Available to Industry
Depositor comments: This plasmid is an empty vector to be used with a LIC cloning protocol. It has a TEV-cleavable His6 fusion tag on its N-terminus. Gamma crystallin can enhance the expression and solubility of your protein of interest. To clone into this vector, add LIC fusion tags to the 5' end of your PCR primers. Forward - 5'TACTTCCAATCCAATGCA3' Reverse - 5'TTATCCACTTCCAATGTTATTA3' Linearize the plasmid with SspI and gel purify. When digesting the DNA with T4 polymerase, use dCTP for insert and dGTP for vector. More information on this vector can be found through http://qb3.berkeley.edu/qb3/macrolab/
How to cite: pET His6 Gamma crystallin TEV LIC cloning vector (1X) was a gift from Scott Gradia (Addgene plasmid # 29661 ; http://n2t.net/addgene:29661 ; RRID:Addgene_29661)
