[The description below was written by a language model from this plasmid's Addgene catalogue record and pLannotate feature annotations shown in this document.]
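Description:
pET His6 Gamma crystallin TEV LIC cloning vector (1X) is an empty 5,895 bp bacterial expression backbone of the pET family, designed to accept an open reading frame by ligation-independent cloning (LIC). It is propagated in E. coli under kanamycin selection (aph(3')-Ia, KanR). It replicates from a ColE1/pBR322-type origin that sits alongside the bom region and the rop gene, consistent with its listing as low copy. An f1 origin is also present, as are short remnants of the tetracycline resistance gene that appear to be backbone relics rather than functional markers.

The expression cassette follows the standard pET arrangement. A T7 promoter with an adjacent lac operator and the T7 gene 10 ribosome binding site drives transcription, which ends at a T7 terminator. A plasmid-borne lacI gene supplies repressor, so expression is IPTG-inducible in hosts that provide T7 RNA polymerase. Downstream of the RBS the vector encodes an N-terminal 6xHis tag, then gamma crystallin (annotated as human CRYGS), then a TEV protease recognition site immediately before the LIC site. A gene of interest carrying the matching LIC overhangs is inserted after the plasmid is linearised at the LIC site, and the cloning sites are destroyed in the process. The product is a His6–gamma crystallin–TEV–target fusion.

According to the depositor, gamma crystallin can enhance expression and solubility of the passenger protein. The His tag allows affinity purification, and TEV cleavage removes the whole N-terminal fusion. The feature table also shows short His-tag and SET1-like fragments between the LIC region and the terminator. The record does not describe these as functional tags, and they are probably residual backbone sequence.
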