Features (pLannotate 1.2.2; 21 found; start..end, strand, type, name):
     12..440     +  rep_origin     f1 ori (sequence partly withheld): f1 bacteriophage origin of replication; arrow indicates direction of (+) strand synthesis
    494..551     +  promoter       AmpR promoter (fragment): bla
    560..1375    -  CDS            KanR: aminoglycoside phosphotransferase; aph(3')-Ia; confers resistance to kanamycin in bacteria or G418 (Geneticin®) in eukaryotes
   1497..2085    +  rep_origin     ori: high-copy-number ColE1/pMB1/pBR322/pUC origin of replication
   2271..2413    -  misc_feature   bom: basis of mobility region from pBR322
   2515..2706    -  CDS            rop: Rop protein, which maintains plasmids at low copy number; rop
   2723..3103    +  CDS            YPB1_ECOLX: Protein predicted: Swiss-Prot protein existence level 4. From Escherichia coli.
   3175..3466    -  CDS            TcR (fragment): tetracycline efflux protein; tet; confers resistance to tetracycline
   3481..3502    -  protein_bind   CAP binding site: CAP binding activates transcription in the presence of cAMP. E. coli catabolite activator protein
   3515..4597    -  CDS            lacI: lac repressor; lacI; The lac repressor binds to the lac operator to inhibit transcription in E. coli. This inhibition can be relieved by adding lactose or isopropyl-β-D-thiogalactopyranoside (IPTG).
   4598..4675    -  promoter       lacI promoter: lacI
   4683..4962    -  CDS            TcR (fragment): tetracycline efflux protein; tet; confers resistance to tetracycline
   4984..5002    +  promoter       T7 promoter: promoter for bacteriophage T7 RNA polymerase
   5003..5027    +  protein_bind   lac operator: The lac repressor binds to the lac operator to inhibit transcription in E. coli. This inhibition can be relieved by adding lactose or isopropyl-β-D-thiogalactopyranoside (IPTG). lac repressor encoded by lacI
   5042..5064    +  RBS            RBS: efficient ribosome binding site from bacteriophage T7 gene 10 (Olins and Rangwala, 1989)
   5083..5100    +  CDS            6xHis: 6xHis affinity tag
   5110..5643    +  CDS            CRYGS: CRYGS_HUMAN - Also known as CRYG8. Experimental evidence at protein level: Swiss-Prot protein existence level 1. Crystallins are the dominant structural components of the vertebrate eye lens. From Homo sapiens (Human).
   5653..5669    +  CDS            TEV site (fragment): tobacco etch virus (TEV) protease recognition and cleavage site
   5739..5756    +  CDS            9xHis (fragment): 9xHis affinity tag
   5766..5815    +  CDS            SET1 (fragment): solubility-enhancement tag derived from T7 phage gene 10B
   5823..5870    +  terminator     T7 terminator: transcription terminator for bacteriophage T7 RNA polymerase
>Addgene plasmid #29661 | pET His6 Gamma crystallin TEV LIC cloning vector (1X) | depositor full sequence | sequence record 13776 | Author sequence
TGGCGAATGGG
[124 nt withheld, positions 12-135]
C
[91 nt withheld, positions 137-227]
A
[49 nt withheld, positions 229-277]
CCTTTGACGTTGGAGTCCACGTTCTTT
[37 nt withheld, positions 305-341]
ACCCTATCTCGGTCTATTCTTTTGATTTATAAGGGATTTTGCCGATTTCGGCCTATTGGTTAAAAAATGA
GCTGATTTAACAAAAATTTAACGCGAATTTTAACAAACTAGTAACGTTTACAATTTCAGGTGGCACTTTT
CGGGGAAATGTGCGCGGAACCCCTATTTGTTTATTTTTCTAAATACATTCAAATATGTATCCGCTCATGA
ATTAATTCTTAGAAAAACTCATCGAGCATCAAATGAAACTGCAATTTATTCATATCAGGATTATCAATAC
CATATTTTTGAAAAAGCCGTTTCTGTAATGAAGGAGAAAACTCACCGAGGCAGTTCCATAGGATGGCAAG
ATCCTGGTATCGGTCTGCGATTCCGACTCGTCCAACATCAATACAACCTATTAATTTCCCCTCGTCAAAA
ATAAGGTTATCAAGTGAGAAATCACCATGAGTGACGACTGAATCCGGTGAGAATGGCAAAAGTTTATGCA
TTTCTTTCCAGACTTGTTCAACAGGCCAGCCATTACGCTCGTCATCAAAATCACTCGCATCAACCAAACC
GTTATTCATTCGTGATTGCGCCTGAGCGAGACGAAATACGCGATCGCTGTTAAAAGGACAATTACAAACA
GGAATCGAATGCAACCGGCGCAGGAACACTGCCAGCGCATCAACAATGTTTTCACCTGAATCAGGATATT
CTTCTAATACCTGGAATGCTGTTTTCCCGGGGATCGCAGTGGTGAGTAACCATGCATCATCAGGAGTACG
GATAAAATGCTTGATGGTCGGAAGAGGCATAAATTCCGTCAGCCAGTTTAGTCTGACCATCTCATCTGTA
ACATCATTGGCAACGCTACCTTTGCCATGTTTCAGAAACAACTCTGGCGCATCGGGCTTCCCATACAATC
GATAGATTGTCGCACCTGATTGCCCGACATTATCGCGAGCCCATTTATACCCATATAAATCAGCATCCAT
GTTGGAATTTAATCGCGGCCTAGAGCAAGACGTTTCCCGTTGAATATGGCTCATAACACCCCTTGTATTA
CTGTTTATGTAAGCAGACAGTTTTATTGTTCATGACCAAAATCCCTTAACGTGAGTTTTCGTTCCACTGA
GCGTCAGACCCCGTAGAAAAGATCAAAGGATCTTCTTGAGATCCTTTTTTTCTGCGCGTAATCTGCTGCT
TGCAAACAAAAAAACCACCGCTACCAGCGGTGGTTTGTTTGCCGGATCAAGAGCTACCAACTCTTTTTCC
GAAGGTAACTGGCTTCAGCAGAGCGCAGATACCAAATACTGTCCTTCTAGTGTAGCCGTAGTTAGGCCAC
CACTTCAAGAACTCTGTAGCACCGCCTACATACCTCGCTCTGCTAATCCTGTTACCAGTGGCTGCTGCCA
GTGGCGATAAGTCGTGTCTTACCGGGTTGGACTCAAGACGATAGTTACCGGATAAGGCGCAGCGGTCGGG
CTGAACGGGGGGTTCGTGCACACAGCCCAGCTTGGAGCGAACGACCTACACCGAACTGAGATACCTACAG
CGTGAGCTATGAGAAAGCGCCACGCTTCCCGAAGGGAGAAAGGCGGACAGGTATCCGGTAAGCGGCAGGG
TCGGAACAGGAGAGCGCACGAGGGAGCTTCCAGGGGGAAACGCCTGGTATCTTTATAGTCCTGTCGGGTT
TCGCCACCTCTGACTTGAGCGTCGATTTTTGTGATGCTCGTCAGGGGGGCGGAGCCTATGGAAAAACGCC
AGCAACGCGGCCTTTTTACGGTTCCTGGCCTTTTGCTGGCCTTTTGCTCACATGTTCTTTCCTGCGTTAT
CCCCTGATTCTGTGGATAACCGTATTACCGCCTTTGAGTGAGCTGATACCGCTCGCCGCAGCCGAACGAC
CGAGCGCAGCGAGTCAGTGAGCGAGGAAGCGGAAGAGCGCCTGATGCGGTATTTTCTCCTTACGCATCTG
TGCGGTATTTCACACCGCATATATGGTGCACTCTCAGTACAATCTGCTCTGATGCCGCATAGTTAAGCCA
GTATACACTCCGCTATCGCTACGTGACTGGGTCATGGCTGCGCCCCGACACCCGCCAACACCCGCTGACG
CGCCCTGACGGGCTTGTCTGCTCCCGGCATCCGCTTACAGACAAGCTGTGACCGTCTCCGGGAGCTGCAT
GTGTCAGAGGTTTTCACCGTCATCACCGAAACGCGCGAGGCAGCTGCGGTAAAGCTCATCAGCGTGGTCG
TGAAGCGATTCACAGATGTCTGCCTGTTCATCCGCGTCCAGCTCGTTGAGTTTCTCCAGAAGCGTTAATG
TCTGGCTTCTGATAAAGCGGGCCATGTTAAGGGCGGTTTTTTCCTGTTTGGTCACTGATGCCTCCGTGTA
AGGGGGATTTCTGTTCATGGGGGTAATGATACCGATGAAACGAGAGAGGATGCTCACGATACGGGTTACT
GATGATGAACATGCCCGGTTACTGGAACGTTGTGAGGGTAAACAACTGGCGGTATGGATGCGGCGGGACC
AGAGAAAAATCACTCAGGGTCAATGCCAGCGCTTCGTTAATACAGATGTAGGTGTTCCACAGGGTAGCCA
GCAGCATCCTGCGATGCAGATCCGGAACATAATGGTGCAGGGCGCTGACTTCCGCGTTTCCAGACTTTAC
GAAACACGGAAACCGAAGACCATTCATGTTGTTGCTCAGGTCGCAGACGTTTTGCAGCAGCAGTCGCTTC
ACGTTCGCTCGCGTATCGGTGATTCATTCTGCTAACCAGTAAGGCAACCCCGCCAGCCTAGCCGGGTCCT
CAACGACAGGAGCACGATCATGCGCACCCGTGGGGCCGCCATGCCGGCGATAATGGCCTGCTTCTCGCCG
AAACGTTTGGTGGCGGGACCAGTGACGAAGGCTTGAGCGAGGGCGTGCAAGATTCCGAATACCGCAAGCG
ACAGGCCGATCATCGTCGCGCTCCAGCGAAAGCGGTCCTCGCCGAAAATGACCCAGAGCGCTGCCGGCAC
CTGTCCTACGAGTTGCATGATAAAGAAGACAGTCATAAGTGCGGCGACGATAGTCATGCCCCGCGCCCAC
CGGAAGGAGCTGACTGGGTTGAAGGCTCTCAAGGGCATCGGTCGAGATCCCGGTGCCTAATGAGTGAGCT
AACTTACATTAATTGCGTTGCGCTCACTGCCCGCTTTCCAGTCGGGAAACCTGTCGTGCCAGCTGCATTA
ATGAATCGGCCAACGCGCGGGGAGAGGCGGTTTGCGTATTGGGCGCCAGGGTGGTTTTTCTTTTCACCAG
TGAGACGGGCAACAGCTGATTGCCCTTCACCGCCTGGCCCTGAGAGAGTTGCAGCAAGCGGTCCACGCTG
GTTTGCCCCAGCAGGCGAAAATCCTGTTTGATGGTGGTTAACGGCGGGATATAACATGAGCTGTCTTCGG
TATCGTCGTATCCCACTACCGAGATATCCGCACCAACGCGCAGCCCGGACTCGGTAATGGCGCGCATTGC
GCCCAGCGCCATCTGATCGTTGGCAACCAGCATCGCAGTGGGAACGATGCCCTCATTCAGCATTTGCATG
GTTTGTTGAAAACCGGACATGGCACTCCAGTCGCCTTCCCGTTCCGCTATCGGCTGAATTTGATTGCGAG
TGAGATATTTATGCCAGCCAGCCAGACGCAGACGCGCCGAGACAGAACTTAATGGGCCCGCTAACAGCGC
GATTTGCTGGTGACCCAATGCGACCAGATGCTCCACGCCCAGTCGCGTACCGTCTTCATGGGAGAAAATA
ATACTGTTGATGGGTGTCTGGTCAGAGACATCAAGAAATAACGCCGGAACATTAGTGCAGGCAGCTTCCA
CAGCAATGGCATCCTGGTCATCCAGCGGATAGTTAATGATCAGCCCACTGACGCGTTGCGCGAGAAGATT
GTGCACCGCCGCTTTACAGGCTTCGACGCCGCTTCGTTCTACCATCGACACCACCACGCTGGCACCCAGT
TGATCGGCGCGAGATTTAATCGCCGCGACAATTTGCGACGGCGCGTGCAGGGCCAGACTGGAGGTGGCAA
CGCCAATCAGCAACGACTGTTTGCCCGCCAGTTGTTGTGCCACGCGGTTGGGAATGTAATTCAGCTCCGC
CATCGCCGCTTCCACTTTTTCCCGCGTTTTCGCAGAAACGTGGCTGGCCTGGTTCACCACGCGGGAAACG
GTCTGATAAGAGACACCGGCATACTCTGCGACATCGTATAACGTTACTGGTTTCACATTCACCACCCTGA
ATTGACTCTCTTCCGGGCGCTATCATGCCATACCGCGAAAGGTTTTGCGCCATTCGATGGTGTCCGGGAT
CTCGACGCTCTCCCTTATGCGACTCCTGCATTAGGAAGCAGCCCAGTAGTAGGTTGAGGCCGTTGAGCAC
CGCCGCCGCAAGGAATGGTGCATGCAAGGAGATGGCGCCCAACAGTCCCCCGGCCACGGGGCCTGCCACC
ATACCCACGCCGAAACAAGCGCTCATGAGCCCGAAGTGGCGAGCCCGATCTTCCCCATCGGTGATGTCGG
CGATATAGGCGCCAGCAACCGCACCTGTGGCGCCGGTGATGCCGGCCACGATGCGTCCGGCGTAGAGGAT
CGAGATCTCGATCCCGCGAAATTAATACGACTCACTATAGGGGAATTGTGAGCGGATAACAATTCCCCTC
TAGAAATAATTTTGTTTAACTTTAAGAAGGAGATATACCATGGGTTCTTCTCACCATCACCATCACCATG
GTTCTTCTATGTCTAAAACTGGAACCAAGATTACTTTCTATGAAGACAAAAATTTTCAAGGCCGTCGCTA
TGACTGTGATTGCGACTGTGCAGATTTCCACACATACCTAAGTCGCTGCAACTCCATTAAAGTGGAAGGA
GGCACCTGGGCTGTTTATGAAAGGCCCAACTTTGCTGGGTACATGTACATCTTACCACAGGGAGAGTACC
CTGAATACCAGCGTTGGATGGGCCTCAACGACCGCCTCAGCTCCTGCAGAGCTGTTCATCTGCCTAGTGG
AGGCCAGTATAAGATTCAGATCTTTGAGAAAGGGGATTTTAGTGGTCAGATGTATGAAACCACCGAAGAT
TGCCCTTCCATCATGGAGCAATTTCACATGCGAGAGATCCACTCCTGTAAGGTGCTGGAGGGTGTCTGGA
TTTTCTATGAGCTACCCAACTACCGTGGCAGGCAGTACCTCCTGGACAAGAAGGAGTACCGGAAGCCCAT
CGATTGGGGTGCAGCCTCCCCAGCTGTCCAGTCTTTCCGCCGCATTGTGGAGGGGATCGAGGAAAACCTG
TACTTCCAATCCAATATTGGAAGTGGATAACGGATCCGAATTCGAGCGCCGTCGACAAGCTTGCGGCCGC
ACTCGAGCACCACCACCACCACCACTGAGATCCGGCTGCTAACAAAGCCCGAAAGGAAGCTGAGTTGGCT
GCTGCCACCGCTGAGCAATAACTAGCATAACCCCTTGGGGCCTCTAAACGGGTCTTGAGGGGTTTTTTGC
TGAAAGGAGGAACTATATCCGGAT
