>Addgene plasmid #29661 | pET His6 Gamma crystallin TEV LIC cloning vector (1X) | addgene partial sequence | sequence record 35220 | 29661 with T7-term
CGGGCTTTGTTAGCAGCCGGATCTCAGTGGTGGTGGTGGTGGTGCTCGAGTGCGGCCGCAAGCTTGTCGA
CGGCGCTCGAATTCGGATCCGTTATCCACTTCCAATATTGGATTGGAAGTACAGGTTTTCCTCGATCCCC
TCCACAATGCGGCGGAAAGACTGGACAGCTGGGGAGGCTGCACCCCAATCGATGGGCTTCCGGTACTCCT
TCTTGTCCAGGAGGTACTGCCTGCCACGGTAGTTGGGTAGCTCATAGAAAATCCAGACACCCTCCAGCAC
CTTACAGGAGTGGATCTCTCGCATGTGAAATTGCTCCATGATGGAAGGGCAATCTTCGGTGGTTTCATAC
ATCTGACCACTAAAATCCCCTTTCTCAAAGATCTGAATCTTATACTGGCCTCCACTAGGCAGATGAACAG
CTCTGCAGGAGCTGAGGCGGTCGTTGAGGCCCATCCAACGCTGGTATTCAGGGTACTCTCCCTGTGGTAA
GATGTACATGTACCCAGCAAAGTTGGGCCTTTCATAAACAGCCCAGGTGCCTCCTTCCACTTTAATGGAG
TTGCAGCGACTTAGGTATGTGTGGAAATCTGCACAGTCGCAATCACAGTCATAGCGACGGCCTTGAAAAT
TTTTGTCTTCATAGAAAGTAATCTTGGTTCCAGTTTTAGACATAGAAGAACCATGGTGATGGTGATGGTG
AGAAGAACCCATGGTATATCTCCTTCTTAAAGTTAAACAAAATTATTTCTAGAGGGGAATTGTTATCCGC
TCACAATTCCCCTATAGTGAGTCGTATTAATTTCGCGGGATCGAGATCTCGATCCTCTACGCCGGA
